Addgene plasmid #77744: CAMK2B gRNA (BRDN0001148038)
Purpose: 3rd generation lentiviral gRNA plasmid targeting human CAMK2B
Depositing lab: John Doench & David Root. Depositing organization: Broad Institute. Publication: Optimized sgRNA design to maximize activity and minimize off-target effects of CRISPR-Cas9. Doench JG, Fusi N, Sullender M, Hegde M, Vaimberg EW, Donovan KF, Smith I, Tothova Z, Wilen C, Orchard R, Virgin HW, Listgarten J, Root DE. Nat Biotechnol. 2016 Jan 18. doi: 10.1038/nbt.3437. PubMed 26780180.
Backbone
  Vector backbone: lentiGuide-Puro
  Backbone manufacturer: Zhang Lab (Addgene plasmid # 52963)
  Vector type: Mammalian Expression, Lentiviral, CRISPR
  Selectable markers: Puromycin
Growth in bacteria
  Bacterial resistance: Ampicillin, 100 μg/mL
  Growth temperature: 37°C
  Growth strain: DH5alpha
  Copy number: High Copy
Gene/Insert
  Gene/Insert name: CAMK2B (alt names: CAMK2B; NM_001220.4)
  gRNA/shRNA sequence: GTCCTTCGCAAAGAGGCGTA
  Species: H. sapiens (human)
  Entrez Gene: CAMK2B (a.k.a. CAM2, CAMK2, CAMKB, CaMKIIbeta, MRD54)
  Promoter: hU6
  Cloning method: Unknown
  Sequencing primers: 5′ U6-F; 3′ pS2-R
Terms and licenses: Academic/Nonprofit Terms; Industry Terms: Not Available to Industry
Depositor comments: The gRNA was designed to target the following Genbank reference sequence(s): NM_001220.4,NM_001293170.1,NM_172078.2,NM_172079.2,NM_172080.2,NM_172081.2,NM_172082.2,NM_172083.2,NM_172084.2. Note that this plasmid does NOT contain Cas9. It should be used in conjunction with lentiCas9-Blast (Addgene #52962) or otherwise with cell lines already expressing Cas9. Browse the full kinome gRNA library at http://www.addgene.org/pooled-library/broadgpp-human-kinome/ or visit http://www.broadinstitute.org/rnai/public/ for detailed protocols and information.
How to cite: CAMK2B gRNA (BRDN0001148038) was a gift from John Doench & David Root (Addgene plasmid # 77744 ; http://n2t.net/addgene:77744 ; RRID:Addgene_77744)
