[The description below was written by a language model from this plasmid's Addgene catalogue record and pLannotate feature annotations shown in this document.]
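Description:
CAMK2B gRNA (BRDN0001148038) is a third-generation lentiviral guide RNA plasmid built on the lentiGuide-Puro backbone and designed to direct Streptococcus pyogenes Cas9 to the human CAMK2B gene, which encodes the beta subunit of calcium/calmodulin-dependent protein kinase II. It is propagated in E. coli through a high-copy ColE1/pUC-type origin with ampicillin selection from the β-lactamase gene. The backbone also carries an f1 origin, an SV40 origin and polyadenylation signal, and remnants of lac and phage-promoter cloning sequences.

The viral portion begins with an RSV promoter fused to a truncated HIV-1 5' LTR, which makes genomic RNA production Tat-independent. This is followed by the Ψ packaging signal with a short gag fragment, the Rev response element for nuclear export, and a cPPT/CTS. It ends in a ΔU3 self-inactivating 3' LTR, so the integrated provirus lacks LTR promoter activity. Two expression units sit between the LTRs. The human U6 RNA polymerase III promoter drives the 20-nt CAMK2B spacer joined to the Cas9 gRNA scaffold. The EF-1α core promoter with its intron A drives puromycin N-acetyltransferase, stabilised by a downstream WPRE, for selection of transduced mammalian cells.

The guide was designed against multiple CAMK2B transcript variants and belongs to a human kinome gRNA collection made with optimised sgRNA design rules. The plasmid does not encode Cas9, so it must be used with a separate Cas9 vector or in cells already expressing Cas9, typically for knockout of CAMK2B after lentiviral delivery.
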