Features (pLannotate 1.2.2; 29 found; start..end, strand, type, name):
     14..80      +  CDS            small t antigen (fragment): SV40 (simian virus 40) small t antigen
    106..317     +  promoter       EF-1α core promoter: core promoter for human elongation factor EF-1α
    318..1256    +  intron         EF-1α intron A: intron upstream of the start codon of human EF-1α
   1278..1877    +  CDS            PuroR (fragment): puromycin N-acetyltransferase; pac from Streptomyces; confers resistance to puromycin
   1893..2481    +  misc_feature   WPRE: woodchuck hepatitis virus posttranscriptional regulatory element
   2532..2551    +  misc_feature   cPPT/CTS (fragment): central polypurine tract and central termination sequence of HIV-1
   2553..2786    +  LTR            3' LTR (ΔU3): self-inactivating 3' long terminal repeat (LTR) from HIV-1
   2864..2985    +  polyA_signal   SV40 poly(A) signal: SV40 polyadenylation signal
   3025..3160    +  rep_origin     SV40 ori: SV40 origin of replication
   3181..3199    -  promoter       T7 promoter: promoter for bacteriophage T7 RNA polymerase
   3207..3362    +  CDS            lacZα (fragment): LacZα fragment of β-galactosidase; lacZ fragment
   3367..3795    +  rep_origin     f1 ori (sequence partly withheld): f1 bacteriophage origin of replication; arrow indicates direction of (+) strand synthesis
   3848..3952    +  promoter       AmpR promoter: bla
   3953..4813    +  CDS            AmpR: β-lactamase; bla; confers resistance to ampicillin, carbenicillin, and related antibiotics
   4984..5572    +  rep_origin     ori: high-copy-number ColE1/pMB1/pBR322/pUC origin of replication
   5755..5847    +  CDS            lacI (fragment): lac repressor; lacI; The lac repressor binds to the lac operator to inhibit transcription in E. coli. This inhibition can be relieved by adding lactose or isopropyl-β-D-thiogalactopyranoside (IPTG).
   5860..5881    +  protein_bind   CAP binding site: CAP binding activates transcription in the presence of cAMP. E. coli catabolite activator protein
   5896..5926    +  promoter       lac promoter: promoter for the E. coli lac operon
   5934..5950    +  protein_bind   lac operator: The lac repressor binds to the lac operator to inhibit transcription in E. coli. This inhibition can be relieved by adding lactose or isopropyl-β-D-thiogalactopyranoside (IPTG). lac repressor encoded by lacI
   5995..6013    +  promoter       T3 promoter: promoter for bacteriophage T3 RNA polymerase
   6041..6267    +  promoter       RSV promoter: Rous sarcoma virus enhancer/promoter
   6268..6448    +  LTR            5' LTR (truncated): truncated 5' long terminal repeat (LTR) from HIV-1
   6495..6620    +  misc_feature   HIV-1 Ψ: packaging signal of human immunodeficiency virus type 1
   6604..6967    +  CDS            HIV-1 gag (fragment): gag protein from human immunodeficiency virus 1; gag
   7113..7346    +  misc_feature   RRE: The Rev response element (RRE) of HIV-1 allows for Rev-dependent mRNA export from the nucleus to the cytoplasm.
   7723..7749    +  CDS            Rev (fragment): human immunodeficiency virus 1 (HIV-1) Rev protein; rev; enhances nuclear export of unspliced and incompletely spliced viral mRNAs
   7753..7993    +  promoter       U6 promoter: RNA polymerase III promoter for human U6 snRNA
   8023..8098    +  misc_RNA       gRNA scaffold: guide RNA scaffold for the Streptococcus pyogenes CRISPR/Cas9 system
   8154..8271    +  misc_feature   cPPT/CTS: central polypurine tract and central termination sequence of HIV-1
>Addgene plasmid #77744 | CAMK2B gRNA (BRDN0001148038) | addgene full sequence | sequence record 188342 | Addgene Assembled Sequence
CCCGGGTGCAAAGATGGATAAAGTTTTAAACAGAGAGGAATCTTTGCAGCTAATGGACCTTCTAGGTCTT
GAAAGGAGTGGGAATTGGCTCCGGTGCCCGTCAGTGGGCAGAGCGCACATCGCCCACAGTCCCCGAGAAG
TTGGGGGGAGGGGTCGGCAATTGATCCGGTGCCTAGAGAAGGTGGCGCGGGGTAAACTGGGAAAGTGATG
TCGTGTACTGGCTCCGCCTTTTTCCCGAGGGTGGGGGAGAACCGTATATAAGTGCAGTAGTCGCCGTGAA
CGTTCTTTTTCGCAACGGGTTTGCCGCCAGAACACAGGTAAGTGCCGTGTGTGGTTCCCGCGGGCCTGGC
CTCTTTACGGGTTATGGCCCTTGCGTGCCTTGAATTACTTCCACCTGGCTGCAGTACGTGATTCTTGATC
CCGAGCTTCGGGTTGGAAGTGGGTGGGAGAGTTCGAGGCCTTGCGCTTAAGGAGCCCCTTCGCCTCGTGC
TTGAGTTGAGGCCTGGCCTGGGCGCTGGGGCCGCCGCGTGCGAATCTGGTGGCACCTTCGCGCCTGTCTC
GCTGCTTTCGATAAGTCTCTAGCCATTTAAAATTTTTGATGACCTGCTGCGACGCTTTTTTTCTGGCAAG
ATAGTCTTGTAAATGCGGGCCAAGATCTGCACACTGGTATTTCGGTTTTTGGGGCCGCGGGCGGCGACGG
GGCCCGTGCGTCCCAGCGCACATGTTCGGCGAGGCGGGGCCTGCGAGCGCGGCCACCGAGAATCGGACGG
GGGTAGTCTCAAGCTGGCCGGCCTGCTCTGGTGCCTGGCCTCGCGCCGCCGTGTATCGCCCCGCCCTGGG
CGGCAAGGCTGGCCCGGTCGGCACCAGTTGCGTGAGCGGAAAGATGGCCGCTTCCCGGCCCTGCTGCAGG
GAGCTCAAAATGGAGGACGCGGCGCTCGGGAGAGCGGGCGGGTGAGTCACCCACACAAAGGAAAAGGGCC
TTTCCGTCCTCAGCCGTCGCTTCATGTGACTCCACGGAGTACCGGGCGCCGTCCAGGCACCTCGATTAGT
TCTCGAGCTTTTGGAGTACGTCGTCTTTAGGTTGGGGGGAGGGGTTTTATGCGATGGAGTTTCCCCACAC
TGAGTGGGTGGAGACTGAAGTTAGGCCAGCTTGGCACTTGATGTAATTCTCCTTGGAATTTGCCCTTTTT
GAGTTTGGATCTTGGTTCATTCTCAAGCCTCAGACAGTGGTTCAAAGTTTTTTTCTTCCATTTCAGGTGT
CGTGACGTACGGCCACCATGACCGAGTACAAGCCCACGGTGCGCCTCGCCACCCGCGACGACGTCCCCAG
GGCCGTACGCACCCTCGCCGCCGCGTTCGCCGACTACCCCGCCACGCGCCACACCGTCGATCCGGACCGC
CACATCGAGCGGGTCACCGAGCTGCAAGAACTCTTCCTCACGCGCGTCGGGCTCGACATCGGCAAGGTGT
GGGTCGCGGACGACGGCGCCGCCGTGGCGGTCTGGACCACGCCGGAGAGCGTCGAAGCGGGGGCGGTGTT
CGCCGAGATCGGCCCGCGCATGGCCGAGTTGAGCGGTTCCCGGCTGGCCGCGCAGCAACAGATGGAAGGC
CTCCTGGCGCCGCACCGGCCCAAGGAGCCCGCGTGGTTCCTGGCCACCGTCGGAGTCTCGCCCGACCACC
AGGGCAAGGGTCTGGGCAGCGCCGTCGTGCTCCCCGGAGTGGAGGCGGCCGAGCGCGCCGGGGTGCCCGC
CTTCCTGGAGACCTCCGCGCCCCGCAACCTCCCCTTCTACGAGCGGCTCGGCTTCACCGTCACCGCCGAC
GTCGAGGTGCCCGAAGGACCGCGCACCTGGTGCATGACCCGCAAGCCCGGTGCCTGAACGCGTTAAGTCG
ACAATCAACCTCTGGATTACAAAATTTGTGAAAGATTGACTGGTATTCTTAACTATGTTGCTCCTTTTAC
GCTATGTGGATACGCTGCTTTAATGCCTTTGTATCATGCTATTGCTTCCCGTATGGCTTTCATTTTCTCC
TCCTTGTATAAATCCTGGTTGCTGTCTCTTTATGAGGAGTTGTGGCCCGTTGTCAGGCAACGTGGCGTGG
TGTGCACTGTGTTTGCTGACGCAACCCCCACTGGTTGGGGCATTGCCACCACCTGTCAGCTCCTTTCCGG
GACTTTCGCTTTCCCCCTCCCTATTGCCACGGCGGAACTCATCGCCGCCTGCCTTGCCCGCTGCTGGACA
GGGGCTCGGCTGTTGGGCACTGACAATTCCGTGGTGTTGTCGGGGAAATCATCGTCCTTTCCTTGGCTGC
TCGCCTGTGTTGCCACCTGGATTCTGCGCGGGACGTCCTTCTGCTACGTCCCTTCGGCCCTCAATCCAGC
GGACCTTCCTTCCCGCGGCCTGCTGCCGGCTCTGCGGCCTCTTCCGCGTCTTCGCCTTCGCCCTCAGACG
AGTCGGATCTCCCTTTGGGCCGCCTCCCCGCGTCGACTTTAAGACCAATGACTTACAAGGCAGCTGTAGA
TCTTAGCCACTTTTTAAAAGAAAAGGGGGGACTGGAAGGGCTAATTCACTCCCAACGAAGACAAGATCTG
CTTTTTGCTTGTACTGGGTCTCTCTGGTTAGACCAGATCTGAGCCTGGGAGCTCTCTGGCTAACTAGGGA
ACCCACTGCTTAAGCCTCAATAAAGCTTGCCTTGAGTGCTTCAAGTAGTGTGTGCCCGTCTGTTGTGTGA
CTCTGGTAACTAGAGATCCCTCAGACCCTTTTAGTCAGTGTGGAAAATCTCTAGCAGTACGTATAGTAGT
TCATGTCATCTTATTATTCAGTATTTATAACTTGCAAAGAAATGAATATCAGAGAGTGAGAGGAACTTGT
TTATTGCAGCTTATAATGGTTACAAATAAAGCAATAGCATCACAAATTTCACAAATAAAGCATTTTTTTC
ACTGCATTCTAGTTGTGGTTTGTCCAAACTCATCAATGTATCTTATCATGTCTGGCTCTAGCTATCCCGC
CCCTAACTCCGCCCATCCCGCCCCTAACTCCGCCCAGTTCCGCCCATTCTCCGCCCCATGGCTGACTAAT
TTTTTTTATTTATGCAGAGGCCGAGGCCGCCTCGGCCTCTGAGCTATTCCAGAAGTAGTGAGGAGGCTTT
TTTGGAGGCCTAGGGACGTACCCAATTCGCCCTATAGTGAGTCGTATTACGCGCGCTCACTGGCCGTCGT
TTTACAACGTCGTGACTGGGAAAACCCTGGCGTTACCCAACTTAATCGCCTTGCAGCACATCCCCCTTTC
GCCAGCTGGCGTAATAGCGAAGAGGCCCGCACCGATCGCCCTTCCCAACAGTTGCGCAGCCTGAATGGCG
AATGGG
[124 nt withheld, positions 3367-3490]
C
[91 nt withheld, positions 3492-3582]
A
[49 nt withheld, positions 3584-3632]
CCTTTGACGTTGGAGTCCACGTTCTTT
[37 nt withheld, positions 3660-3696]
ACCCTATCTCGGTCTATTCTTTTGATTTATAAGGGATTTTGCCGATTTCGGCCTATTGGTTAAAAAATGA
GCTGATTTAACAAAAATTTAACGCGAATTTTAACAAAATATTAACGCTTACAATTTAGGTGGCACTTTTC
GGGGAAATGTGCGCGGAACCCCTATTTGTTTATTTTTCTAAATACATTCAAATATGTATCCGCTCATGAG
ACAATAACCCTGATAAATGCTTCAATAATATTGAAAAAGGAAGAGTATGAGTATTCAACATTTCCGTGTC
GCCCTTATTCCCTTTTTTGCGGCATTTTGCCTTCCTGTTTTTGCTCACCCAGAAACGCTGGTGAAAGTAA
AAGATGCTGAAGATCAGTTGGGTGCACGAGTGGGTTACATCGAACTGGATCTCAACAGCGGTAAGATCCT
TGAGAGTTTTCGCCCCGAAGAACGTTTTCCAATGATGAGCACTTTTAAAGTTCTGCTATGTGGCGCGGTA
TTATCCCGTATTGACGCCGGGCAAGAGCAACTCGGTCGCCGCATACACTATTCTCAGAATGACTTGGTTG
AGTACTCACCAGTCACAGAAAAGCATCTTACGGATGGCATGACAGTAAGAGAATTATGCAGTGCTGCCAT
AACCATGAGTGATAACACTGCGGCCAACTTACTTCTGACAACGATCGGAGGACCGAAGGAGCTAACCGCT
TTTTTGCACAACATGGGGGATCATGTAACTCGCCTTGATCGTTGGGAACCGGAGCTGAATGAAGCCATAC
CAAACGACGAGCGTGACACCACGATGCCTGTAGCAATGGCAACAACGTTGCGCAAACTATTAACTGGCGA
ACTACTTACTCTAGCTTCCCGGCAACAATTAATAGACTGGATGGAGGCGGATAAAGTTGCAGGACCACTT
CTGCGCTCGGCCCTTCCGGCTGGCTGGTTTATTGCTGATAAATCTGGAGCCGGTGAGCGTGGGTCTCGCG
GTATCATTGCAGCACTGGGGCCAGATGGTAAGCCCTCCCGTATCGTAGTTATCTACACGACGGGGAGTCA
GGCAACTATGGATGAACGAAATAGACAGATCGCTGAGATAGGTGCCTCACTGATTAAGCATTGGTAACTG
TCAGACCAAGTTTACTCATATATACTTTAGATTGATTTAAAACTTCATTTTTAATTTAAAAGGATCTAGG
TGAAGATCCTTTTTGATAATCTCATGACCAAAATCCCTTAACGTGAGTTTTCGTTCCACTGAGCGTCAGA
CCCCGTAGAAAAGATCAAAGGATCTTCTTGAGATCCTTTTTTTCTGCGCGTAATCTGCTGCTTGCAAACA
AAAAAACCACCGCTACCAGCGGTGGTTTGTTTGCCGGATCAAGAGCTACCAACTCTTTTTCCGAAGGTAA
CTGGCTTCAGCAGAGCGCAGATACCAAATACTGTTCTTCTAGTGTAGCCGTAGTTAGGCCACCACTTCAA
GAACTCTGTAGCACCGCCTACATACCTCGCTCTGCTAATCCTGTTACCAGTGGCTGCTGCCAGTGGCGAT
AAGTCGTGTCTTACCGGGTTGGACTCAAGACGATAGTTACCGGATAAGGCGCAGCGGTCGGGCTGAACGG
GGGGTTCGTGCACACAGCCCAGCTTGGAGCGAACGACCTACACCGAACTGAGATACCTACAGCGTGAGCT
ATGAGAAAGCGCCACGCTTCCCGAAGGGAGAAAGGCGGACAGGTATCCGGTAAGCGGCAGGGTCGGAACA
GGAGAGCGCACGAGGGAGCTTCCAGGGGGAAACGCCTGGTATCTTTATAGTCCTGTCGGGTTTCGCCACC
TCTGACTTGAGCGTCGATTTTTGTGATGCTCGTCAGGGGGGCGGAGCCTATGGAAAAACGCCAGCAACGC
GGCCTTTTTACGGTTCCTGGCCTTTTGCTGGCCTTTTGCTCACATGTTCTTTCCTGCGTTATCCCCTGAT
TCTGTGGATAACCGTATTACCGCCTTTGAGTGAGCTGATACCGCTCGCCGCAGCCGAACGACCGAGCGCA
GCGAGTCAGTGAGCGAGGAAGCGGAAGAGCGCCCAATACGCAAACCGCCTCTCCCCGCGCGTTGGCCGAT
TCATTAATGCAGCTGGCACGACAGGTTTCCCGACTGGAAAGCGGGCAGTGAGCGCAACGCAATTAATGTG
AGTTAGCTCACTCATTAGGCACCCCAGGCTTTACACTTTATGCTTCCGGCTCGTATGTTGTGTGGAATTG
TGAGCGGATAACAATTTCACACAGGAAACAGCTATGACCATGATTACGCCAAGCGCGCAATTAACCCTCA
CTAAAGGGAACAAAAGCTGGAGCTGCAAGCTTAATGTAGTCTTATGCAATACTCTTGTAGTCTTGCAACA
TGGTAACGATGAGTTAGCAACATGCCTTACAAGGAGAGAAAAAGCACCGTGCATGCCGATTGGTGGAAGT
AAGGTGGTACGATCGTGCCTTATTAGGAAGGCAACAGACGGGTCTGACATGGATTGGACGAACCACTGAA
TTGCCGCATTGCAGAGATATTGTATTTAAGTGCCTAGCTCGATACATAAACGGGTCTCTCTGGTTAGACC
AGATCTGAGCCTGGGAGCTCTCTGGCTAACTAGGGAACCCACTGCTTAAGCCTCAATAAAGCTTGCCTTG
AGTGCTTCAAGTAGTGTGTGCCCGTCTGTTGTGTGACTCTGGTAACTAGAGATCCCTCAGACCCTTTTAG
TCAGTGTGGAAAATCTCTAGCAGTGGCGCCCGAACAGGGACTTGAAAGCGAAAGGGAAACCAGAGGAGCT
CTCTCGACGCAGGACTCGGCTTGCTGAAGCGCGCACGGCAAGAGGCGAGGGGCGGCGACTGGTGAGTACG
CCAAAAATTTTGACTAGCGGAGGCTAGAAGGAGAGAGATGGGTGCGAGAGCGTCAGTATTAAGCGGGGGA
GAATTAGATCGCGATGGGAAAAAATTCGGTTAAGGCCAGGGGGAAAGAAAAAATATAAATTAAAACATAT
AGTATGGGCAAGCAGGGAGCTAGAACGATTCGCAGTTAATCCTGGCCTGTTAGAAACATCAGAAGGCTGT
AGACAAATACTGGGACAGCTACAACCATCCCTTCAGACAGGATCAGAAGAACTTAGATCATTATATAATA
CAGTAGCAACCCTCTATTGTGTGCATCAAAGGATAGAGATAAAAGACACCAAGGAAGCTTTAGACAAGAT
AGAGGAAGAGCAAAACAAAAGTAAGACCACCGCACAGCAAGCGGCCGCTGATCTTCAGACCTGGAGGAGG
AGATATGAGGGACAATTGGAGAAGTGAATTATATAAATATAAAGTAGTAAAAATTGAACCATTAGGAGTA
GCACCCACCAAGGCAAAGAGAAGAGTGGTGCAGAGAGAAAAAAGAGCAGTGGGAATAGGAGCTTTGTTCC
TTGGGTTCTTGGGAGCAGCAGGAAGCACTATGGGCGCAGCGTCAATGACGCTGACGGTACAGGCCAGACA
ATTATTGTCTGGTATAGTGCAGCAGCAGAACAATTTGCTGAGGGCTATTGAGGCGCAACAGCATCTGTTG
CAACTCACAGTCTGGGGCATCAAGCAGCTCCAGGCAAGAATCCTGGCTGTGGAAAGATACCTAAAGGATC
AACAGCTCCTGGGGATTTGGGGTTGCTCTGGAAAACTCATTTGCACCACTGCTGTGCCTTGGAATGCTAG
TTGGAGTAATAAATCTCTGGAACAGATTTGGAATCACACGACCTGGATGGAGTGGGACAGAGAAATTAAC
AATTACACAAGCTTAATACACTCCTTAATTGAAGAATCGCAAAACCAGCAAGAAAAGAATGAACAAGAAT
TATTGGAATTAGATAAATGGGCAAGTTTGTGGAATTGGTTTAACATAACAAATTGGCTGTGGTATATAAA
ATTATTCATAATGATAGTAGGAGGCTTGGTAGGTTTAAGAATAGTTTTTGCTGTACTTTCTATAGTGAAT
AGAGTTAGGCAGGGATATTCACCATTATCGTTTCAGACCCACCTCCCAACCCCGAGGGGACCCAGAGAGG
GCCTATTTCCCATGATTCCTTCATATTTGCATATACGATACAAGGCTGTTAGAGAGATAATTAGAATTAA
TTTGACTGTAAACACAAAGATATTAGTACAAAATACGTGACGTAGAAAGTAATAATTTCTTGGGTAGTTT
GCAGTTTTAAAATTATGTTTTAAAATGGACTATCATATGCTTACCGTAACTTGAAAGTATTTCGATTTCT
TGGCTTTATATATCTTGTGGAAAGGACGAAACACCGGTCCTTCGCAAAGAGGCGTAGTTTTAGAGCTAGA
AATAGCAAGTTAAAATAAGGCTAGTCCGTTATCAACTTGAAAAAGTGGCACCGAGTCGGTGCTTTTTTAA
GCTTGGCGTAACTAGATCTTGAGACAAATGGCAGTATTCATCCACAATTTTAAAAGAAAAGGGGGGATTG
GGGGGTACAGTGCAGGGGAAAGAATAGTAGACATAATAGCAACAGACATACAAACTAAAGAATTACAAAA
ACAAATTACAAAAATTCAAAATTTTCGGGTTTATTACAGGGACAGCAGAGATCCACTTTGGCGCCGGCTC
GAGGGGG
