>Addgene plasmid #77744 | CAMK2B gRNA (BRDN0001148038) | depositor partial sequence | sequence record 145204 | Target Sequence
GTCCTTCGCAAAGAGGCGTA
