>Addgene plasmid #77744 | CAMK2B gRNA (BRDN0001148038) | addgene partial sequence | sequence record 188341 | hU6-F
GTAGAAAGTAATAATTTCTTGGGTAGTTTGCAGTTTTAAAATTATGTTTTAAAATGGACTATCATATGCT
TACCGTAACTTGAAAGTATTTCGATTTCTTGGCTTTATATATCTTGTGGAAAGGACGAAACACCGGTCCT
TCGCAAAGAGGCGTAGTTTTAGAGCTAGAAATAGCAAGTTAAAATAAGGCTAGTCCGTTATCAACTTGAA
AAAGTGGCACCGAGTCGGTGCTTTTTTAAGCTTGGCGTAACTAGATCTTGAGACAAATGGCAGTATTCAT
CCACAATTTTAAAAGAAAAGGGGGGATTGGGGGGTACAGTGCAGGGGAAAGAATAGTAGACATAATAGCA
ACAGACATACAAACTAAAGAATTACAAAAACAAATTACAAAAATTCAAAATTTTCGGGTTTATTACAGGG
ACAGCAGAGATCCACTTTGGCGCCGGCTCGAGGGGGCCCGGGTGCAAAGATGGATAAAGTTTTAAACAGA
GAGGAATCTTTGCAGCTAATGGACCTTCTAGGTCTTGAAAGGAGTGGGAATTGGCTCCGGTGCCCGTCAG
TGGGCAGAGC
